Addgene plasmid #75858: MEX3B gRNA (BRDN0001148319)
Purpose: 3rd generation lentiviral gRNA plasmid targeting human MEX3B
Depositing lab: John Doench & David Root. Depositing organization: Broad Institute. Publication: Optimized sgRNA design to maximize activity and minimize off-target effects of CRISPR-Cas9. Doench JG, Fusi N, Sullender M, Hegde M, Vaimberg EW, Donovan KF, Smith I, Tothova Z, Wilen C, Orchard R, Virgin HW, Listgarten J, Root DE. Nat Biotechnol. 2016 Jan 18. doi: 10.1038/nbt.3437. PubMed 26780180.
Backbone
  Vector backbone: lentiGuide-Puro
  Backbone manufacturer: Zhang Lab (Addgene plasmid # 52963)
  Vector type: Mammalian Expression, Lentiviral, CRISPR
  Selectable markers: Puromycin
Growth in bacteria
  Bacterial resistance: Ampicillin, 100 μg/mL
  Growth temperature: 37°C
  Growth strain: DH5alpha
  Copy number: High Copy
Gene/Insert
  Gene/Insert name: MEX3B (alt names: MEX3B; NM_032246.4)
  gRNA/shRNA sequence: GTTGTGCGCAAAGCTCAGGG
  Species: H. sapiens (human)
  Entrez Gene: MEX3B (a.k.a. RKHD3, MEX-3B, RNF195, MGC117199, DKFZp434J0617)
  Promoter: hU6
  Cloning method: Unknown
  Sequencing primers: 5′ U6-F; 3′ pS2-R
Terms and licenses: Academic/Nonprofit Terms; Industry Terms: Not Available to Industry
Depositor comments: The gRNA was designed to target the following Genbank reference sequence(s): NM_032246.4. Note that this plasmid does NOT contain Cas9. It should be used in conjunction with lentiCas9-Blast (Addgene #52962) or otherwise with cell lines already expressing Cas9. Browse the full kinome gRNA library at http://www.addgene.org/pooled-library/broadgpp-human-kinome/ or visit http://www.broadinstitute.org/rnai/public/ for detailed protocols and information.
How to cite: MEX3B gRNA (BRDN0001148319) was a gift from John Doench & David Root (Addgene plasmid # 75858 ; http://n2t.net/addgene:75858 ; RRID:Addgene_75858)
