[The description below was written by a language model from this plasmid's Addgene catalogue record and pLannotate feature annotations shown in this document.]
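Description:
MEX3B gRNA (BRDN0001148319) is a third-generation lentiviral guide RNA plasmid built on the lentiGuide-Puro backbone, designed to direct Streptococcus pyogenes Cas9 to the human MEX3B gene (also known as RKHD3 or RNF195). The assembled sequence is about 8.3 kb. It is propagated in E. coli as a high-copy plasmid through a ColE1/pUC-type origin with ampicillin resistance (β-lactamase). The backbone also carries an f1 origin, an SV40 origin and poly(A) signal, and remnants of lac and T7/T3 cloning-vector elements.

The lentiviral transfer cassette begins with an RSV promoter fused to a truncated HIV-1 5' LTR, which makes genomic RNA production Tat-independent. This is followed by the Ψ packaging signal with a partial gag sequence, the Rev response element for nuclear export of the unspliced genome, and a central polypurine tract that aids nuclear import. Within this cassette, a human U6 RNA polymerase III promoter drives the MEX3B-specific spacer joined to the Cas9 gRNA scaffold. Downstream, an EF-1α core promoter with its intron A expresses puromycin N-acetyltransferase, allowing selection of transduced mammalian cells. A WPRE enhances transcript expression, and the self-inactivating ΔU3 3' LTR disables LTR promoter activity after integration.

The plasmid does not encode Cas9, so it must be used together with a separate Cas9 vector such as lentiCas9-Blast or in cells that already express Cas9. It is an individual clone associated with a human kinome gRNA library built with optimized sgRNA design rules, and it is suited to CRISPR knockout of MEX3B by lentiviral delivery.
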