Features (pLannotate 1.2.2; 29 found; start..end, strand, type, name):
     14..80      +  CDS            small t antigen (fragment): SV40 (simian virus 40) small t antigen
    106..317     +  promoter       EF-1α core promoter: core promoter for human elongation factor EF-1α
    318..1256    +  intron         EF-1α intron A: intron upstream of the start codon of human EF-1α
   1278..1877    +  CDS            PuroR (fragment): puromycin N-acetyltransferase; pac from Streptomyces; confers resistance to puromycin
   1893..2481    +  misc_feature   WPRE: woodchuck hepatitis virus posttranscriptional regulatory element
   2532..2551    +  misc_feature   cPPT/CTS (fragment): central polypurine tract and central termination sequence of HIV-1
   2553..2786    +  LTR            3' LTR (ΔU3): self-inactivating 3' long terminal repeat (LTR) from HIV-1
   2864..2985    +  polyA_signal   SV40 poly(A) signal: SV40 polyadenylation signal
   3025..3160    +  rep_origin     SV40 ori: SV40 origin of replication
   3181..3199    -  promoter       T7 promoter: promoter for bacteriophage T7 RNA polymerase
   3207..3362    +  CDS            lacZα (fragment): LacZα fragment of β-galactosidase; lacZ fragment
   3367..3795    +  rep_origin     f1 ori (sequence partly withheld): f1 bacteriophage origin of replication; arrow indicates direction of (+) strand synthesis
   3848..3952    +  promoter       AmpR promoter: bla
   3953..4813    +  CDS            AmpR: β-lactamase; bla; confers resistance to ampicillin, carbenicillin, and related antibiotics
   4984..5572    +  rep_origin     ori: high-copy-number ColE1/pMB1/pBR322/pUC origin of replication
   5755..5847    +  CDS            lacI (fragment): lac repressor; lacI; The lac repressor binds to the lac operator to inhibit transcription in E. coli. This inhibition can be relieved by adding lactose or isopropyl-β-D-thiogalactopyranoside (IPTG).
   5860..5881    +  protein_bind   CAP binding site: CAP binding activates transcription in the presence of cAMP. E. coli catabolite activator protein
   5896..5926    +  promoter       lac promoter: promoter for the E. coli lac operon
   5934..5950    +  protein_bind   lac operator: The lac repressor binds to the lac operator to inhibit transcription in E. coli. This inhibition can be relieved by adding lactose or isopropyl-β-D-thiogalactopyranoside (IPTG). lac repressor encoded by lacI
   5995..6013    +  promoter       T3 promoter: promoter for bacteriophage T3 RNA polymerase
   6041..6267    +  promoter       RSV promoter: Rous sarcoma virus enhancer/promoter
   6268..6448    +  LTR            5' LTR (truncated): truncated 5' long terminal repeat (LTR) from HIV-1
   6495..6620    +  misc_feature   HIV-1 Ψ: packaging signal of human immunodeficiency virus type 1
   6604..6967    +  CDS            HIV-1 gag (fragment): gag protein from human immunodeficiency virus 1; gag
   7113..7346    +  misc_feature   RRE: The Rev response element (RRE) of HIV-1 allows for Rev-dependent mRNA export from the nucleus to the cytoplasm.
   7723..7749    +  CDS            Rev (fragment): human immunodeficiency virus 1 (HIV-1) Rev protein; rev; enhances nuclear export of unspliced and incompletely spliced viral mRNAs
   7753..7993    +  promoter       U6 promoter: RNA polymerase III promoter for human U6 snRNA
   8023..8098    +  misc_RNA       gRNA scaffold: guide RNA scaffold for the Streptococcus pyogenes CRISPR/Cas9 system
   8154..8271    +  misc_feature   cPPT/CTS: central polypurine tract and central termination sequence of HIV-1
>Addgene plasmid #75858 | MEX3B gRNA (BRDN0001148319) | addgene full sequence | sequence record 184706 | Addgene Assembled Sequence
CCCGGGTGCAAAGATGGATAAAGTTTTAAACAGAGAGGAATCTTTGCAGCTAATGGACCTTCTAGGTCTT
GAAAGGAGTGGGAATTGGCTCCGGTGCCCGTCAGTGGGCAGAGCGCACATCGCCCACAGTCCCCGAGAAG
TTGGGGGGAGGGGTCGGCAATTGATCCGGTGCCTAGAGAAGGTGGCGCGGGGTAAACTGGGAAAGTGATG
TCGTGTACTGGCTCCGCCTTTTTCCCGAGGGTGGGGGAGAACCGTATATAAGTGCAGTAGTCGCCGTGAA
CGTTCTTTTTCGCAACGGGTTTGCCGCCAGAACACAGGTAAGTGCCGTGTGTGGTTCCCGCGGGCCTGGC
CTCTTTACGGGTTATGGCCCTTGCGTGCCTTGAATTACTTCCACCTGGCTGCAGTACGTGATTCTTGATC
CCGAGCTTCGGGTTGGAAGTGGGTGGGAGAGTTCGAGGCCTTGCGCTTAAGGAGCCCCTTCGCCTCGTGC
TTGAGTTGAGGCCTGGCCTGGGCGCTGGGGCCGCCGCGTGCGAATCTGGTGGCACCTTCGCGCCTGTCTC
GCTGCTTTCGATAAGTCTCTAGCCATTTAAAATTTTTGATGACCTGCTGCGACGCTTTTTTTCTGGCAAG
ATAGTCTTGTAAATGCGGGCCAAGATCTGCACACTGGTATTTCGGTTTTTGGGGCCGCGGGCGGCGACGG
GGCCCGTGCGTCCCAGCGCACATGTTCGGCGAGGCGGGGCCTGCGAGCGCGGCCACCGAGAATCGGACGG
GGGTAGTCTCAAGCTGGCCGGCCTGCTCTGGTGCCTGGCCTCGCGCCGCCGTGTATCGCCCCGCCCTGGG
CGGCAAGGCTGGCCCGGTCGGCACCAGTTGCGTGAGCGGAAAGATGGCCGCTTCCCGGCCCTGCTGCAGG
GAGCTCAAAATGGAGGACGCGGCGCTCGGGAGAGCGGGCGGGTGAGTCACCCACACAAAGGAAAAGGGCC
TTTCCGTCCTCAGCCGTCGCTTCATGTGACTCCACGGAGTACCGGGCGCCGTCCAGGCACCTCGATTAGT
TCTCGAGCTTTTGGAGTACGTCGTCTTTAGGTTGGGGGGAGGGGTTTTATGCGATGGAGTTTCCCCACAC
TGAGTGGGTGGAGACTGAAGTTAGGCCAGCTTGGCACTTGATGTAATTCTCCTTGGAATTTGCCCTTTTT
GAGTTTGGATCTTGGTTCATTCTCAAGCCTCAGACAGTGGTTCAAAGTTTTTTTCTTCCATTTCAGGTGT
CGTGACGTACGGCCACCATGACCGAGTACAAGCCCACGGTGCGCCTCGCCACCCGCGACGACGTCCCCAG
GGCCGTACGCACCCTCGCCGCCGCGTTCGCCGACTACCCCGCCACGCGCCACACCGTCGATCCGGACCGC
CACATCGAGCGGGTCACCGAGCTGCAAGAACTCTTCCTCACGCGCGTCGGGCTCGACATCGGCAAGGTGT
GGGTCGCGGACGACGGCGCCGCCGTGGCGGTCTGGACCACGCCGGAGAGCGTCGAAGCGGGGGCGGTGTT
CGCCGAGATCGGCCCGCGCATGGCCGAGTTGAGCGGTTCCCGGCTGGCCGCGCAGCAACAGATGGAAGGC
CTCCTGGCGCCGCACCGGCCCAAGGAGCCCGCGTGGTTCCTGGCCACCGTCGGAGTCTCGCCCGACCACC
AGGGCAAGGGTCTGGGCAGCGCCGTCGTGCTCCCCGGAGTGGAGGCGGCCGAGCGCGCCGGGGTGCCCGC
CTTCCTGGAGACCTCCGCGCCCCGCAACCTCCCCTTCTACGAGCGGCTCGGCTTCACCGTCACCGCCGAC
GTCGAGGTGCCCGAAGGACCGCGCACCTGGTGCATGACCCGCAAGCCCGGTGCCTGAACGCGTTAAGTCG
ACAATCAACCTCTGGATTACAAAATTTGTGAAAGATTGACTGGTATTCTTAACTATGTTGCTCCTTTTAC
GCTATGTGGATACGCTGCTTTAATGCCTTTGTATCATGCTATTGCTTCCCGTATGGCTTTCATTTTCTCC
TCCTTGTATAAATCCTGGTTGCTGTCTCTTTATGAGGAGTTGTGGCCCGTTGTCAGGCAACGTGGCGTGG
TGTGCACTGTGTTTGCTGACGCAACCCCCACTGGTTGGGGCATTGCCACCACCTGTCAGCTCCTTTCCGG
GACTTTCGCTTTCCCCCTCCCTATTGCCACGGCGGAACTCATCGCCGCCTGCCTTGCCCGCTGCTGGACA
GGGGCTCGGCTGTTGGGCACTGACAATTCCGTGGTGTTGTCGGGGAAATCATCGTCCTTTCCTTGGCTGC
TCGCCTGTGTTGCCACCTGGATTCTGCGCGGGACGTCCTTCTGCTACGTCCCTTCGGCCCTCAATCCAGC
GGACCTTCCTTCCCGCGGCCTGCTGCCGGCTCTGCGGCCTCTTCCGCGTCTTCGCCTTCGCCCTCAGACG
AGTCGGATCTCCCTTTGGGCCGCCTCCCCGCGTCGACTTTAAGACCAATGACTTACAAGGCAGCTGTAGA
TCTTAGCCACTTTTTAAAAGAAAAGGGGGGACTGGAAGGGCTAATTCACTCCCAACGAAGACAAGATCTG
CTTTTTGCTTGTACTGGGTCTCTCTGGTTAGACCAGATCTGAGCCTGGGAGCTCTCTGGCTAACTAGGGA
ACCCACTGCTTAAGCCTCAATAAAGCTTGCCTTGAGTGCTTCAAGTAGTGTGTGCCCGTCTGTTGTGTGA
CTCTGGTAACTAGAGATCCCTCAGACCCTTTTAGTCAGTGTGGAAAATCTCTAGCAGTACGTATAGTAGT
TCATGTCATCTTATTATTCAGTATTTATAACTTGCAAAGAAATGAATATCAGAGAGTGAGAGGAACTTGT
TTATTGCAGCTTATAATGGTTACAAATAAAGCAATAGCATCACAAATTTCACAAATAAAGCATTTTTTTC
ACTGCATTCTAGTTGTGGTTTGTCCAAACTCATCAATGTATCTTATCATGTCTGGCTCTAGCTATCCCGC
CCCTAACTCCGCCCATCCCGCCCCTAACTCCGCCCAGTTCCGCCCATTCTCCGCCCCATGGCTGACTAAT
TTTTTTTATTTATGCAGAGGCCGAGGCCGCCTCGGCCTCTGAGCTATTCCAGAAGTAGTGAGGAGGCTTT
TTTGGAGGCCTAGGGACGTACCCAATTCGCCCTATAGTGAGTCGTATTACGCGCGCTCACTGGCCGTCGT
TTTACAACGTCGTGACTGGGAAAACCCTGGCGTTACCCAACTTAATCGCCTTGCAGCACATCCCCCTTTC
GCCAGCTGGCGTAATAGCGAAGAGGCCCGCACCGATCGCCCTTCCCAACAGTTGCGCAGCCTGAATGGCG
AATGGG
[124 nt withheld, positions 3367-3490]
C
[91 nt withheld, positions 3492-3582]
A
[49 nt withheld, positions 3584-3632]
CCTTTGACGTTGGAGTCCACGTTCTTT
[37 nt withheld, positions 3660-3696]
ACCCTATCTCGGTCTATTCTTTTGATTTATAAGGGATTTTGCCGATTTCGGCCTATTGGTTAAAAAATGA
GCTGATTTAACAAAAATTTAACGCGAATTTTAACAAAATATTAACGCTTACAATTTAGGTGGCACTTTTC
GGGGAAATGTGCGCGGAACCCCTATTTGTTTATTTTTCTAAATACATTCAAATATGTATCCGCTCATGAG
ACAATAACCCTGATAAATGCTTCAATAATATTGAAAAAGGAAGAGTATGAGTATTCAACATTTCCGTGTC
GCCCTTATTCCCTTTTTTGCGGCATTTTGCCTTCCTGTTTTTGCTCACCCAGAAACGCTGGTGAAAGTAA
AAGATGCTGAAGATCAGTTGGGTGCACGAGTGGGTTACATCGAACTGGATCTCAACAGCGGTAAGATCCT
TGAGAGTTTTCGCCCCGAAGAACGTTTTCCAATGATGAGCACTTTTAAAGTTCTGCTATGTGGCGCGGTA
TTATCCCGTATTGACGCCGGGCAAGAGCAACTCGGTCGCCGCATACACTATTCTCAGAATGACTTGGTTG
AGTACTCACCAGTCACAGAAAAGCATCTTACGGATGGCATGACAGTAAGAGAATTATGCAGTGCTGCCAT
AACCATGAGTGATAACACTGCGGCCAACTTACTTCTGACAACGATCGGAGGACCGAAGGAGCTAACCGCT
TTTTTGCACAACATGGGGGATCATGTAACTCGCCTTGATCGTTGGGAACCGGAGCTGAATGAAGCCATAC
CAAACGACGAGCGTGACACCACGATGCCTGTAGCAATGGCAACAACGTTGCGCAAACTATTAACTGGCGA
ACTACTTACTCTAGCTTCCCGGCAACAATTAATAGACTGGATGGAGGCGGATAAAGTTGCAGGACCACTT
CTGCGCTCGGCCCTTCCGGCTGGCTGGTTTATTGCTGATAAATCTGGAGCCGGTGAGCGTGGGTCTCGCG
GTATCATTGCAGCACTGGGGCCAGATGGTAAGCCCTCCCGTATCGTAGTTATCTACACGACGGGGAGTCA
GGCAACTATGGATGAACGAAATAGACAGATCGCTGAGATAGGTGCCTCACTGATTAAGCATTGGTAACTG
TCAGACCAAGTTTACTCATATATACTTTAGATTGATTTAAAACTTCATTTTTAATTTAAAAGGATCTAGG
TGAAGATCCTTTTTGATAATCTCATGACCAAAATCCCTTAACGTGAGTTTTCGTTCCACTGAGCGTCAGA
CCCCGTAGAAAAGATCAAAGGATCTTCTTGAGATCCTTTTTTTCTGCGCGTAATCTGCTGCTTGCAAACA
AAAAAACCACCGCTACCAGCGGTGGTTTGTTTGCCGGATCAAGAGCTACCAACTCTTTTTCCGAAGGTAA
CTGGCTTCAGCAGAGCGCAGATACCAAATACTGTTCTTCTAGTGTAGCCGTAGTTAGGCCACCACTTCAA
GAACTCTGTAGCACCGCCTACATACCTCGCTCTGCTAATCCTGTTACCAGTGGCTGCTGCCAGTGGCGAT
AAGTCGTGTCTTACCGGGTTGGACTCAAGACGATAGTTACCGGATAAGGCGCAGCGGTCGGGCTGAACGG
GGGGTTCGTGCACACAGCCCAGCTTGGAGCGAACGACCTACACCGAACTGAGATACCTACAGCGTGAGCT
ATGAGAAAGCGCCACGCTTCCCGAAGGGAGAAAGGCGGACAGGTATCCGGTAAGCGGCAGGGTCGGAACA
GGAGAGCGCACGAGGGAGCTTCCAGGGGGAAACGCCTGGTATCTTTATAGTCCTGTCGGGTTTCGCCACC
TCTGACTTGAGCGTCGATTTTTGTGATGCTCGTCAGGGGGGCGGAGCCTATGGAAAAACGCCAGCAACGC
GGCCTTTTTACGGTTCCTGGCCTTTTGCTGGCCTTTTGCTCACATGTTCTTTCCTGCGTTATCCCCTGAT
TCTGTGGATAACCGTATTACCGCCTTTGAGTGAGCTGATACCGCTCGCCGCAGCCGAACGACCGAGCGCA
GCGAGTCAGTGAGCGAGGAAGCGGAAGAGCGCCCAATACGCAAACCGCCTCTCCCCGCGCGTTGGCCGAT
TCATTAATGCAGCTGGCACGACAGGTTTCCCGACTGGAAAGCGGGCAGTGAGCGCAACGCAATTAATGTG
AGTTAGCTCACTCATTAGGCACCCCAGGCTTTACACTTTATGCTTCCGGCTCGTATGTTGTGTGGAATTG
TGAGCGGATAACAATTTCACACAGGAAACAGCTATGACCATGATTACGCCAAGCGCGCAATTAACCCTCA
CTAAAGGGAACAAAAGCTGGAGCTGCAAGCTTAATGTAGTCTTATGCAATACTCTTGTAGTCTTGCAACA
TGGTAACGATGAGTTAGCAACATGCCTTACAAGGAGAGAAAAAGCACCGTGCATGCCGATTGGTGGAAGT
AAGGTGGTACGATCGTGCCTTATTAGGAAGGCAACAGACGGGTCTGACATGGATTGGACGAACCACTGAA
TTGCCGCATTGCAGAGATATTGTATTTAAGTGCCTAGCTCGATACATAAACGGGTCTCTCTGGTTAGACC
AGATCTGAGCCTGGGAGCTCTCTGGCTAACTAGGGAACCCACTGCTTAAGCCTCAATAAAGCTTGCCTTG
AGTGCTTCAAGTAGTGTGTGCCCGTCTGTTGTGTGACTCTGGTAACTAGAGATCCCTCAGACCCTTTTAG
TCAGTGTGGAAAATCTCTAGCAGTGGCGCCCGAACAGGGACTTGAAAGCGAAAGGGAAACCAGAGGAGCT
CTCTCGACGCAGGACTCGGCTTGCTGAAGCGCGCACGGCAAGAGGCGAGGGGCGGCGACTGGTGAGTACG
CCAAAAATTTTGACTAGCGGAGGCTAGAAGGAGAGAGATGGGTGCGAGAGCGTCAGTATTAAGCGGGGGA
GAATTAGATCGCGATGGGAAAAAATTCGGTTAAGGCCAGGGGGAAAGAAAAAATATAAATTAAAACATAT
AGTATGGGCAAGCAGGGAGCTAGAACGATTCGCAGTTAATCCTGGCCTGTTAGAAACATCAGAAGGCTGT
AGACAAATACTGGGACAGCTACAACCATCCCTTCAGACAGGATCAGAAGAACTTAGATCATTATATAATA
CAGTAGCAACCCTCTATTGTGTGCATCAAAGGATAGAGATAAAAGACACCAAGGAAGCTTTAGACAAGAT
AGAGGAAGAGCAAAACAAAAGTAAGACCACCGCACAGCAAGCGGCCGCTGATCTTCAGACCTGGAGGAGG
AGATATGAGGGACAATTGGAGAAGTGAATTATATAAATATAAAGTAGTAAAAATTGAACCATTAGGAGTA
GCACCCACCAAGGCAAAGAGAAGAGTGGTGCAGAGAGAAAAAAGAGCAGTGGGAATAGGAGCTTTGTTCC
TTGGGTTCTTGGGAGCAGCAGGAAGCACTATGGGCGCAGCGTCAATGACGCTGACGGTACAGGCCAGACA
ATTATTGTCTGGTATAGTGCAGCAGCAGAACAATTTGCTGAGGGCTATTGAGGCGCAACAGCATCTGTTG
CAACTCACAGTCTGGGGCATCAAGCAGCTCCAGGCAAGAATCCTGGCTGTGGAAAGATACCTAAAGGATC
AACAGCTCCTGGGGATTTGGGGTTGCTCTGGAAAACTCATTTGCACCACTGCTGTGCCTTGGAATGCTAG
TTGGAGTAATAAATCTCTGGAACAGATTTGGAATCACACGACCTGGATGGAGTGGGACAGAGAAATTAAC
AATTACACAAGCTTAATACACTCCTTAATTGAAGAATCGCAAAACCAGCAAGAAAAGAATGAACAAGAAT
TATTGGAATTAGATAAATGGGCAAGTTTGTGGAATTGGTTTAACATAACAAATTGGCTGTGGTATATAAA
ATTATTCATAATGATAGTAGGAGGCTTGGTAGGTTTAAGAATAGTTTTTGCTGTACTTTCTATAGTGAAT
AGAGTTAGGCAGGGATATTCACCATTATCGTTTCAGACCCACCTCCCAACCCCGAGGGGACCCAGAGAGG
GCCTATTTCCCATGATTCCTTCATATTTGCATATACGATACAAGGCTGTTAGAGAGATAATTAGAATTAA
TTTGACTGTAAACACAAAGATATTAGTACAAAATACGTGACGTAGAAAGTAATAATTTCTTGGGTAGTTT
GCAGTTTTAAAATTATGTTTTAAAATGGACTATCATATGCTTACCGTAACTTGAAAGTATTTCGATTTCT
TGGCTTTATATATCTTGTGGAAAGGACGAAACACCGGTTGTGCGCAAAGCTCAGGGGTTTTAGAGCTAGA
AATAGCAAGTTAAAATAAGGCTAGTCCGTTATCAACTTGAAAAAGTGGCACCGAGTCGGTGCTTTTTTAA
GCTTGGCGTAACTAGATCTTGAGACAAATGGCAGTATTCATCCACAATTTTAAAAGAAAAGGGGGGATTG
GGGGGTACAGTGCAGGGGAAAGAATAGTAGACATAATAGCAACAGACATACAAACTAAAGAATTACAAAA
ACAAATTACAAAAATTCAAAATTTTCGGGTTTATTACAGGGACAGCAGAGATCCACTTTGGCGCCGGCTC
GAGGGGG
