>Addgene plasmid #75858 | MEX3B gRNA (BRDN0001148319) | depositor partial sequence | sequence record 143318 | Target Sequence
GTTGTGCGCAAAGCTCAGGG
