>Addgene plasmid #75858 | MEX3B gRNA (BRDN0001148319) | addgene partial sequence | sequence record 184705 | hU6-F
TAGAAAGTAATAATTTCTTGGGTAGTTTGCAGTTTTAAAATTATGTTTTAAAATGGACTATCATATGCTT
ACCGTAACTTGAAAGTATTTCGATTTCTTGGCTTTATATATCTTGTGGAAAGGACGAAACACCGGTTGTG
CGCAAAGCTCAGGGGTTTTAGAGCTAGAAATAGCAAGTTAAAATAAGGCTAGTCCGTTATCAACTTGAAA
AAGTGGCACCGAGTCGGTGCTTTTTTAAGCTTGGCGTAACTAGATCTTGAGACAAATGGCAGTATTCATC
CACAATTTTAAAAGAAAAGGGGGGATTGGGGGGTACAGTGCAGGGGAAAGAATAGTAGACATAATAGCAA
CAGACATACAAACTAAAGAATTACAAAAACAAATTACAAAAATTCAAAATTTTCGGGTTTATTACAGGGA
CAGCAGAGATCCACTTTGGCGCCGGCTCGAGGGGGCCCGGGTGCAAAGATGGATAAAGTTTTAAACAGAG
AGGAATCTTTGCAGCTAATGGACCTTCTAGGTCTTGAAAGGAGTGGGAATTGGCTCCGGTGCCCGTCAGT
GGGCAGAGCG
